Addgene plasmid #41283: TAL3109
Depositing lab: Keith Joung. Depositing organization: Massachusetts General Hospital. Publication: Targeted gene disruption in somatic zebrafish cells using engineered TALENs. Sander JD, Cade L, Khayter C, Reyon D, Peterson RT, Joung JK, Yeh JR. Nat Biotechnol. 2011 Aug 5;29(8):697-8. doi: 10.1038/nbt.1934. PubMed 21822241.
Backbone
  Vector backbone: JDS70
  Backbone manufacturer: Addgene plasmid #32285
  Backbone size w/o insert (bp): 6447
  Vector type: Mammalian Expression ; T7
Growth in bacteria
  Bacterial resistance: Ampicillin, 100 μg/mL
  Growth temperature: 37°C
  Growth strain: XL1 Blue
  Copy number: High Copy
Gene/Insert
  Gene/Insert name: ZebrafishCommunity-kiss2-Right (alt name: kiss2)
  Species: D. rerio (zebrafish)
  Insert size (bp): 1640
  Entrez Gene: kiss2 (a.k.a. kiss-2)
  Promoter: CMV
  Tag / fusion protein: 3X Flag (N terminal on backbone); WT FOKI (C terminal on backbone)
  Cloning method: Restriction Enzyme; 5′ cloning site N/A (destroyed during cloning); 3′ cloning site N/A (destroyed during cloning)
  Sequencing primers: 5′ CMV-F; 3′ BGH-rev
Terms and licenses: Academic/Nonprofit Terms; Industry Terms: Not Available to Industry
Depositor comments: Target binding site: TCCGAATCGCAGCCCAAA It is strongly recommended that users perform a diagnostic digest to verify this plasmid prior to use. For example, a double digest of the plasmid with BamHI and KpnI should result in two bands at 2.3kb and 5.8kb.
How to cite: TAL3109 was a gift from Keith Joung (Addgene plasmid # 41283 ; http://n2t.net/addgene:41283 ; RRID:Addgene_41283)
