[The description below was written by a language model from this plasmid's Addgene catalogue record.]
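Description:
TAL3109 is a TALEN expression plasmid built on the JDS70 backbone, a roughly 6.4 kb vector classed as mammalian expression with a T7 promoter. It is a high-copy plasmid selected in bacteria with ampicillin. The record does not include a feature table, so details such as the replication origin and polyadenylation signal are not explicitly documented, although the listed sequencing primers imply that the coding region lies between a CMV promoter and a BGH terminator region.

The insert, about 1.6 kb, is an engineered TAL effector repeat array designated ZebrafishCommunity-kiss2-Right. It is not the kiss2 coding sequence itself. Instead, it is a custom DNA-binding domain designed to recognise a specific 18-nucleotide site in the zebrafish (D. rerio) kiss2 gene. The array was cloned by restriction enzyme methods that destroyed the junction sites, placing it in frame with backbone-encoded elements: an N-terminal 3X Flag tag for detection and a C-terminal wild-type FokI nuclease domain. Because FokI cleaves only as a dimer, this "right" monomer is meant to be paired with a corresponding "left" TALEN that binds the adjacent half-site. Together they introduce a double-strand break whose error-prone repair produces indel mutations.

The CMV promoter allows direct expression in transfected cells, while the T7 promoter allows in vitro transcription of TALEN mRNA, which is the usual route for delivery into zebrafish embryos. The construct belongs to a collection made for targeted disruption of endogenous zebrafish genes, here kiss2.
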