>Addgene plasmid #41283 | TAL3109 | depositor partial sequence | sequence record 54922 | TAL3109 sequence 2430 bps
TCTAGAGCTAGCACCATGGACTACAAAGACCATGACGGTGATTATAAAGATCATGACATCGATTACAAGG
ATGACGATGACAAGATGGCCCCCAAGAAGAAGAGGAAGGTGGGCATTCACCGCGGGGTACCTATGGTGGA
CTTGAGGACACTCGGTTATTCGCAACAGCAACAGGAGAAAATCAAGCCTAAGGTCAGGAGCACCGTCGCG
CAACACCACGAGGCGCTTGTGGGGCATGGCTTCACTCATGCGCATATTGTCGCGCTTTCACAGCACCCTG
CGGCGCTTGGGACGGTGGCTGTCAAATACCAAGATATGATTGCGGCCCTGCCCGAAGCCACGCACGAGGC
AATTGTAGGGGTCGGTAAACAGTGGTCGGGAGCGCGAGCACTTGAGGCGCTGCTGACTGTGGCGGGTGAG
CTTAGGGGGCCTCCGCTCCAGCTCGACACCGGGCAGCTGCTGAAGATCGCGAAGAGAGGGGGAGTAACAG
CGGTAGAGGCAGTGCACGCCTGGCGCAATGCGCTCACCGGGGCCCCCTTGAACCTGACCCCAGACCAGGT
AGTCGCAATCGCGTCACATGACGGGGGAAAGCAAGCCCTGGAAACCGTGCAAAGGTTGTTGCCGGTCCTT
TGTCAAGACCACGGCCTTACACCGGAGCAAGTCGTGGCCATTGCATCCCACGACGGTGGCAAACAGGCTC
TTGAGACGGTTCAGAGACTTCTCCCAGTTCTCTGTCAAGCCCACGGGCTGACTCCCGATCAAGTTGTAGC
GATTGCGAATAACAATGGAGGGAAACAAGCATTGGAGACTGTCCAACGGCTCCTTCCCGTGTTGTGTCAA
GCCCACGGTTTGACGCCTGCACAAGTGGTCGCCATCGCCTCCAATATTGGCGGTAAGCAGGCGCTGGAAA
CAGTACAGCGCCTGCTGCCTGTACTGTGCCAGGATCATGGACTGACCCCAGACCAGGTAGTCGCAATCGC
GTCGAACATTGGGGGAAAGCAAGCCCTGGAAACCGTGCAAAGGTTGTTGCCGGTCCTTTGTCAAGACCAC
GGCCTTACACCGGAGCAAGTCGTGGCCATTGCAAGCAATGGGGGTGGCAAACAGGCTCTTGAGACGGTTC
AGAGACTTCTCCCAGTTCTCTGTCAAGCCCACGGGCTGACTCCCGATCAAGTTGTAGCGATTGCGTCGCA
TGACGGAGGGAAACAAGCATTGGAGACTGTCCAACGGCTCCTTCCCGTGTTGTGTCAAGCCCACGGTTTG
ACGCCTGCACAAGTGGTCGCCATCGCCAACAACAACGGCGGTAAGCAGGCGCTGGAAACAGTACAGCGCC
TGCTGCCTGTACTGTGCCAGGATCATGGACTGACCCCAGACCAGGTAGTCGCAATCGCGTCACATGACGG
GGGAAAGCAAGCCCTGGAAACCGTGCAAAGGTTGTTGCCGGTCCTTTGTCAAGACCACGGCCTTACACCG
GAGCAAGTCGTGGCCATTGCAAGCAACATCGGTGGCAAACAGGCTCTTGAGACGGTTCAGAGACTTCTCC
CAGTTCTCTGTCAAGCCCACGGGCTGACTCCCGATCAAGTTGTAGCGATTGCGAATAACAATGGAGGGAA
ACAAGCATTGGAGACTGTCCAACGGCTCCTTCCCGTGTTGTGTCAAGCCCACGGTTTGACGCCTGCACAA
GTGGTCGCCATCGCCAGCCATGATGGCGGTAAGCAGGCGCTGGAAACAGTACAGCGCCTGCTGCCTGTAC
TGTGCCAGGATCATGGACTGACCCCAGACCAGGTAGTCGCAATCGCGTCACATGACGGGGGAAAGCAAGC
CCTGGAAACCGTGCAAAGGTTGTTGCCGGTCCTTTGTCAAGACCACGGCCTTACACCGGAGCAAGTCGTG
GCCATTGCATCCCACGACGGTGGCAAACAGGCTCTTGAGACGGTTCAGAGACTTCTCCCAGTTCTCTGTC
AAGCCCACGGGCTGACTCCCGATCAAGTTGTAGCGATTGCGTCGAACATTGGAGGGAAACAAGCATTGGA
GACTGTCCAACGGCTCCTTCCCGTGTTGTGTCAAGCCCACGGTTTGACGCCTGCACAAGTGGTCGCCATC
GCCTCCAATATTGGCGGTAAGCAGGCGCTGGAAACAGTACAGCGCCTGCTGCCTGTACTGTGCCAGGATC
ATGGACTGACACCCGAACAGGTGGTCGCCATTGCTTCTAACATCGGAGGACGGCCAGCCTTGGAGTCCAT
CGTAGCCCAATTGTCCAGGCCCGATCCCGCGTTGGCTGCGTTAACGAATGACCATCTGGTGGCGTTGGCA
TGTCTTGGTGGACGACCCGCGCTCGATGCAGTCAAAAAGGGTCTGCCTCATGCTCCCGCATTGATCAAAA
GAACCAACCGGCGGATTCCCGAGAGAACTTCCCATCGAGTCGCGGGATCC
