>Addgene plasmid #41283 | TAL3109 | addgene partial sequence | sequence record 56453 | JDS-TALEN-F 5'-TAGGGGTCGGTAAACAGTGG-3'
GCGCTGCTGACTGTGGCGGGTGAGCTTAGGGGGCCTCCGCTCCAGCTCGACACCGGGCAGCTGCTGAAGA
TCGCGAAGAGAGGGGGAGTAACAGCGGTAGAGGCAGTGCACGCCTGGCGCAATGCGCTCACCGGGGCCCC
CTTGAACCTGACCCCAGACCAGGTAGTCGCAATCGCGTCACATGACGGGGGAAAGCAAGCCCTGGAAACC
GTGCAAAGGTTGTTGCCGGTCCTTTGTCAAGACCACGGCCTTACACCGGAGCAAGTCGTGGCCATTGCAT
CCCACGACGGTGGCAAACAGGCTCTTGAGACGGTTCAGAGACTTCTCCCAGTTCTCTGTCAAGCCCACGG
GCTGACTCCCGATCAAGTTGTAGCGATTGCGAATAACAATGGAGGGAAACAAGCATTGGAGACTGTCCAA
CGGCTCCTTCCCGTGTTGTGTCAAGCCCACGGTTTGACGCCTGCACAAGTGGTCGCCATCGCCTCCAATA
TTGGCGGTAAGCAGGCGCTGGAAACAGTACAGCGCCTGCTGCCTGTACTGTGCCAGGATCATGGACTGAC
CCCAGACCAGGTAGTCGCAATCGCGTCGAACATTGGGGGAAAGCAAGCCCTGGAAACCGTGCAAAGGTTG
TTGCCGGTCCTTTGTCAAGACCACGGCCTTACACCGGAGCAAGTCGTGGCCATTGCAAGCAATGGGGGTG
GCAAACAGGCTCTTGAGACGGTTCAGAGACTTCTCCCAGTTCTCTGTCAAGCCCACGGGCTGACTCCCGA
TCAAGTTGTAGCGATTGCGTCGCATGACGGAGGGAAACAAGCATTGGAGACTGTCCAACGGCTCCTTCCC
GTGTTGTGTCAAGCCCACGGTTTGACGCCTGCACAAGTGGTCGCCATCGCCAACAACAACGGCGGTA
